Addgene plasmid #47442: pGEM-mcpGFP
Purpose: contains modified circularly permutated EGFP (mcpGFP)
Depositing lab: Wolf Frommer. Depositing organization: Carnegie Institution for Science. Publication: Fluorescent sensors reporting the activity of ammonium transceptors in live cells. De Michele R, Ast C, Loque D, Ho CH, Andrade SL, Lanquar V, Grossmann G, Gehne S, Kumke MU, Frommer WB. eLife. 2013 Jul 2;2:e00800. 10.7554/eLife.00800 PubMed 23840931.
Backbone
  Vector backbone: pGEM T-easy
  Backbone manufacturer: Promega
  Backbone size w/o insert (bp): 3000
  Total vector size (bp): 3700
  Modifications to backbone: there are some residual attB1 and attB2 nucleotides in the linkers between pGEM and the insert.
  Vector type: Bacterial Expression
Growth in bacteria
  Bacterial resistance: Ampicillin, 100 μg/mL
  Growth temperature: 37°C
  Growth strain: Top10
  Copy number: High Copy
Gene/Insert
  Gene/Insert name: mcpGFP (alt name: mutated circular permuted EGFP)
  Species: Synthetic
  Insert size (bp): 723
  Mutation: M154K, V164A, S176G, D181Y, T204V, A207K, V190I
  Cloning method: Unknown
  Sequencing primers: 5′ T7; 3′ SP6
Terms and licenses: Academic/Nonprofit Terms; Industry Terms: Not Available to Industry
Depositor comments: same as Tian L, Hires SA, Mao T, Huber D, Chiappe ME, Chalasani SH, et al. 2009. Imaging neural activity in worms, flies and mice with improved GCaMP calcium indicators. Nat Methods 6:875–81. doi: 10.1038/nmeth.1398.
How to cite: pGEM-mcpGFP was a gift from Wolf Frommer (Addgene plasmid # 47442 ; http://n2t.net/addgene:47442 ; RRID:Addgene_47442)
