[The description below was written by a language model from this plasmid's Addgene catalogue record.]
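Description:
pGEM-mcpGFP is a small, high-copy bacterial plasmid of about 3.7 kb, built on the commercial pGEM-T Easy cloning backbone (about 3 kb) and maintained in E. coli under ampicillin selection. Although it is catalogued as a bacterial expression vector, the record names no promoter intended to drive the insert. The T7 and SP6 sites listed as sequencing primers are the standard phage promoter sites that flank the pGEM cloning region. No feature table is provided, so the description rests on the catalogue fields alone, and the cloning method is recorded as unknown.

The payload is a 723 bp synthetic coding sequence, mcpGFP, a modified circularly permuted EGFP. In a circularly permuted fluorescent protein, the original N- and C-termini are joined and new termini are opened close to the chromophore. As a result, conformational changes in a fused or surrounding protein can alter fluorescence output. This version carries the substitutions M154K, V164A, S176G, D181Y, T204V, A207K and V190I. The depositor notes that it is the same cpGFP variant used in an improved generation of GCaMP calcium indicators. Short remnants of attB1 and attB2 Gateway recombination sequences remain in the linkers between the backbone and the insert.

The plasmid appears to serve mainly as a source or template for the mcpGFP module, which can be amplified or subcloned into other proteins to build intensity-based biosensors. The associated work used this approach to create fluorescent sensors that report the activity of ammonium transceptors in living cells.
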