>Addgene plasmid #47442 | pGEM-mcpGFP | depositor partial sequence | sequence record 68283 | mcpGFP
AACGTCTATATCAAGGCCGACAAGCAGAAGAACGGCATCAAGGCGAACTTCAAGATCCGCCACAACATCG
AGGACGGCGGCGTGCAGCTCGCCTACCACTACCAGCAGAACACCCCCATCGGCGACGGCCCCGTGCTGCT
GCCCGACAACCACTACCTGAGCGTCCAGTCCAAGCTGAGCAAAGACCCCAACGAGAAGCGCGATCACATG
GTCCTGCTGGAGTTCGTGACCGCCGCCGGGATCACTCTCGGCATGGACGAGCTGTACAAGGGTGGTACCG
GTGGATCTATGGTGAGCAAGGGCGAGGAGCTGTTCACCGGGGTGGTGCCCATCCTGGTCGAGCTGGACGG
CGACGTAAACGGCCACAAGTTCAGCGTGTCCGGCGAGGGCGAGGGCGATGCCACCTACGGCAAGCTGACC
CTGAAGTTCATCTGCACCACCGGCAAGCTGCCCGTGCCCTGGCCCACCCTCGTGACCACCCTGACCTACG
GCGTGCAGTGCTTCAGCCGCTACCCCGACCACATGAAGCAGCACGACTTCTTCAAGTCCGCCATGCCCGA
AGGCTACATCCAGGAGCGCACCATCTTCTTCAAGGACGACGGCAACTACAAGACCCGCGCCGAGGTGAAG
TTCGAGGGCGACACCCTGGTGAACCGCATCGAGCTGAAGGGCATCGACTTCAAGGAGGACGGCAACATCC
TGGGGCACAAGCTGGAGTACAAC
