>Addgene plasmid #47442 | pGEM-mcpGFP | addgene partial sequence | sequence record 70984 | T7 5'-TAATACGACTCACTATAGGG-3'
ATGCTCCGGCCGCCATGGCGGCCGCGGGAATTCGATTGGGGACAAGTTTGTACAAAAAAGCAGGCTTAAT
CGATAACGTCTATATCAAGGCCGACAAGCAGAAGAACGGCATCAAGGCGAACTTCAAGATCCGCCACAAC
ATCGAGGACGGCGGCGTGCAGCTCGCCTACCACTACCAGCAGAACACCCCCATCGGCGACGGCCCCGTGC
TGCTGCCCGACAACCACTACCTGAGCGTCCAGTCCAAGCTGAGCAAAGACCCCAACGAGAAGCGCGATCA
CATGGTCCTGCTGGAGTTCGTGACCGCCGCCGGGATCACTCTCGGCATGGACGAGCTGTACAAGGGTGGT
ACCGGTGGATCTATGGTGAGCAAGGGCGAGGAGCTGTTCACCGGGGTGGTGCCCATCCTGGTCGAGCTGG
ACGGCGACGTAAACGGCCACAAGTTCAGCGTGTCCGGCGAGGGCGAGGGCGATGCCACCTACGGCAAGCT
GACCCTGAAGTTCATCTGCACCACCGGCAAGCTGCCCGTGCCCTGGCCCACCCTCGTGACCACCCTGACC
TACGGCGTGCAGTGCTTCAGCCGCTACCCCGACCACATGAAGCAGCACGACTTCTTCAAGTCCGCCATGC
CCGAAGGCTACATCCAGGAGCGCACCATCTTCTTCAAGGACGACGGCAACTACAAGACCCGCGCCGAGGT
GAAGTTCGAGGGCGACACCCTGGTGAACCGCATCGAGCTGAAGGGCATCGACTTCAAGGAGGACGGCAAC
ATCCTGGGGCACAAGCTGGAGTACAACCCTAGGAACCCAGCTTTCTTTTACAAAGGGTCAATCACTAGTG
AATTCGCGGCCGCCTGC
